Addgene plasmid #69496: pJL1
Purpose: pJL1 expression vector with sfGFP
Depositing lab: Michael Jewett. Depositing organization: Northwestern University. Publication: Cell-free protein synthesis from genomically recoded bacteria enables multisite incorporation of noncanonical amino acids. Martin RW, Des Soye BJ, Kwon YC, Kay J, Davis RG, Thomas PM, Majewska NI, Chen CX, Marcum RD, Weiss MG, Stoddart AE, Amiram M, Ranji Charna AK, Patel JR, Isaacs FJ, Kelleher NL, Hong SH, Jewett MC. Nat Commun. 2018 Mar 23;9(1):1203. doi: 10.1038/s41467-018-03469-5. PubMed 29572528.
Backbone
  Vector backbone: pUC18
  Backbone size w/o insert (bp): 1763
  Total vector size (bp): 2486
  Vector type: Bacterial Expression
Growth in bacteria
  Bacterial resistance: Kanamycin, 50 μg/mL
  Growth temperature: 37°C
  Growth strain: DH5alpha
  Copy number: Unknown
Gene/Insert
  Gene/Insert name: Super folder GFP (alt name: sfGFP)
  Insert size (bp): 723
  Promoter: T7
  Cloning method: Gibson Cloning
  Sequencing primers: 5′ ccacaacggtttccctctag; 3′ aactcagcttcctttcgggc
Terms and licenses: Academic/Nonprofit Terms; Industry Terms: Not Available to Industry
How to cite: pJL1 was a gift from Michael Jewett (Addgene plasmid # 69496 ; http://n2t.net/addgene:69496 ; RRID:Addgene_69496)
