[The description below was written by a language model from this plasmid's Addgene catalogue record and pLannotate feature annotations shown in this document.]
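Description:
pJL1 is a compact bacterial expression plasmid of 2,486 bp, recorded as derived from a pUC18 backbone, that carries superfolder GFP (sfGFP) under control of a bacteriophage T7 promoter. It replicates in E. coli through a ColE1/pMB1/pUC-type origin. This origin class is generally high-copy, although the catalogue lists copy number as unknown. Selection is with kanamycin, provided by an aminoglycoside phosphotransferase (aph(3')-Ia) gene encoded on the strand opposite the expression cassette.

The expression cassette is minimal and follows the standard T7 layout. The T7 promoter is followed by the efficient ribosome binding site from T7 gene 10, then the sfGFP coding sequence, and finally a T7 terminator. Transcription therefore depends on a supply of T7 RNA polymerase, either from a suitable host strain or added to an in vitro reaction. sfGFP is a rapidly maturing, robustly folding green fluorescent protein derived from Aequorea victoria, which makes it a convenient quantitative readout of protein yield. Immediately downstream of sfGFP the annotation detects a partial match to Strep-Tag II, suggesting a C-terminal affinity handle for Strep-Tactin purification. A short fragment matching a T7 gene 10B-derived solubility tag also appears just before the terminator. Both are fragmentary hits, and the second may simply reflect residual T7-derived sequence rather than a functional fusion.

The insert was introduced by Gibson assembly. The associated publication concerns cell-free protein synthesis from genomically recoded bacteria, consistent with use of this plasmid as a reporter template for cell-free expression and as a vector into which other genes can be swapped.
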