Features (pLannotate 1.2.2; 8 found; start..end, strand, type, name):
     17..605     +  rep_origin     ori: high-copy-number ColE1/pMB1/pBR322/pUC origin of replication
    633..651     +  promoter       T7 promoter: promoter for bacteriophage T7 RNA polymerase
    683..705     +  RBS            RBS: efficient ribosome binding site from bacteriophage T7 gene 10 (Olins and Rangwala, 1989)
    713..1408    +  CDS            Superfolder GFP: Superfolder GFP is a basic (constitutively fluorescent) green fluorescent protein published in 2005, derived from Aequorea victoria. It is reported to be a very rapidly-maturing weak dimer.
   1409..1431    +  CDS            Strep-Tag II (fragment): peptide that binds Strep-Tactin®, an engineered form of streptavidin
   1444..1493    +  CDS            SET1 (fragment): solubility-enhancement tag derived from T7 phage gene 10B
   1501..1548    +  terminator     T7 terminator: transcription terminator for bacteriophage T7 RNA polymerase
   1566..2381    -  CDS            KanR: aminoglycoside phosphotransferase; aph(3')-Ia; confers resistance to kanamycin in bacteria or G418 (Geneticin®) in eukaryotes
>Addgene plasmid #69496 | pJL1 | depositor full sequence | sequence record 122687 | KanR, sfGFP gene, pBR322 ori
AGATCAAAGGATCTTCTTGAGATCCTTTTTTTCTGCGCGTAATCTGCTGCTTGCAAACAAAAAAACCACC
GCTACCAGCGGTGGTTTGTTTGCCGGATCAAGAGCTACCAACTCTTTTTCCGAAGGTAACTGGCTTCAGC
AGAGCGCAGATACCAAATACTGTTCTTCTAGTGTAGCCGTAGTTAGGCCACCACTTCAAGAACTCTGTAG
CACCGCCTACATACCTCGCTCTGCTAATCCTGTTACCAGTGGCTGCTGCCAGTGGCGATAAGTCGTGTCT
TACCGGGTTGGACTCAAGACGATAGTTACCGGATAAGGCGCAGCGGTCGGGCTGAACGGGGGGTTCGTGC
ACACAGCCCAGCTTGGAGCGAACGACCTACACCGAACTGAGATACCTACAGCGTGAGCTATGAGAAAGCG
CCACGCTTCCCGAAGGGAGAAAGGCGGACAGGTATCCGGTAAGCGGCAGGGTCGGAACAGGAGAGCGCAC
GAGGGAGCTTCCAGGGGGAAACGCCTGGTATCTTTATAGTCCTGTCGGGTTTCGCCACCTCTGACTTGAG
CGTCGATTTTTGTGATGCTCGTCAGGGGGGCGGAGCCTATGGAAAAACGCCAGCAACGCGATCCCGCGAA
ATTAATACGACTCACTATAGGGAGACCACAACGGTTTCCCTCTAGAAATAATTTTGTTTAACTTTAAGAA
GGAGATATACATATGAGCAAAGGTGAAGAACTGTTTACCGGCGTTGTGCCGATTCTGGTGGAACTGGATG
GCGATGTGAACGGTCACAAATTCAGCGTGCGTGGTGAAGGTGAAGGCGATGCCACGATTGGCAAACTGAC
GCTGAAATTTATCTGCACCACCGGCAAACTGCCGGTGCCGTGGCCGACGCTGGTGACCACCCTGACCTAT
GGCGTTCAGTGTTTTAGTCGCTATCCGGATCACATGAAACGTCACGATTTCTTTAAATCTGCAATGCCGG
AAGGCTATGTGCAGGAACGTACGATTAGCTTTAAAGATGATGGCAAATATAAAACGCGCGCCGTTGTGAA
ATTTGAAGGCGATACCCTGGTGAACCGCATTGAACTGAAAGGCACGGATTTTAAAGAAGATGGCAATATC
CTGGGCCATAAACTGGAATACAACTTTAATAGCCATAATGTTTATATTACGGCGGATAAACAGAAAAATG
GCATCAAAGCGAATTTTACCGTTCGCCATAACGTTGAAGATGGCAGTGTGCAGCTGGCAGATCATTATCA
GCAGAATACCCCGATTGGTGATGGTCCGGTGCTGCTGCCGGATAATCATTATCTGAGCACGCAGACCGTT
CTGTCTAAAGATCCGAACGAAAAAGGCACGCGGGACCACATGGTTCTGCACGAATATGTGAATGCGGCAG
GTATTACGTGGAGCCATCCGCAGTTCGAAAAATAAGTCGACCGGCTGCTAACAAAGCCCGAAAGGAAGCT
GAGTTGGCTGCTGCCACCGCTGAGCAATAACTAGCATAACCCCTTGGGGCCTCTAAACGGGTCTTGAGGG
GTTTTTTGCTGAAAGCCAATTCTGATTAGAAAAACTCATCGAGCATCAAATGAAACTGCAATTTATTCAT
ATCAGGATTATCAATACCATATTTTTGAAAAAGCCGTTTCTGTAATGAAGGAGAAAACTCACCGAGGCAG
TTCCATAGGATGGCAAGATCCTGGTATCGGTCTGCGATTCCGACTCGTCCAACATCAATACAACCTATTA
ATTTCCCCTCGTCAAAAATAAGGTTATCAAGTGAGAAATCACCATGAGTGACGACTGAATCCGGTGAGAA
TGGCAAAAGCTTATGCATTTCTTTCCAGACTTGTTCAACAGGCCAGCCATTACGCTCGTCATCAAAATCA
CTCGCATCAACCAAACCGTTATTCATTCGTGATTGCGCCTGAGCGAGACGAAATACGCGATCGCTGTTAA
AAGGACAATTACAAACAGGAATCGAATGCAACCGGCGCAGGAACACTGCCAGCGCATCAACAATATTTTC
ACCTGAATCAGGATATTCTTCTAATACCTGGAATGCTGTTTTCCCGGGGATCGCAGTGGTGAGTAACCAT
GCATCATCAGGAGTACGGATAAAATGCTTGATGGTCGGAAGAGGCATAAATTCCGTCAGCCAGTTTAGTC
TGACCATCTCATCTGTAACATCATTGGCAACGCTACCTTTGCCATGTTTCAGAAACAACTCTGGCGCATC
GGGCTTCCCATACAATCGATAGATTGTCGCACCTGATTGCCCGACATTATCGCGAGCCCATTTATACCCA
TATAAATCAGCATCCATGTTGGAATTTAATCGCGGCTTCGAGCAAGACGTTTCCCGTTGAATATGGCTCA
TAACACCCCTTGTATTACTGTTTATGTAAGCAGACAGTTTTATTGTTCATGATGATATATTTTTATCTTG
TGCAATGTAACATCAGAGATTTTGAGACACAACGTG
