>Addgene plasmid #69496 | pJL1 | addgene partial sequence | sequence record 125346 | pBR322ori-F 5'-GGGAAACGCCTGGTATCTTT-3'
GTGAAGAACTGTTTACCGGCGTTGTGCCGATTCTGGTGGAACTGGATGGCGATGTGAACGGTCACAAATT
CAGCGTGCGTGGTGAAGGTGAAGGCGATGCCACGATTGGCAAACTGACGCTGAAATTTATCTGCACCACC
GGCAAACTGCCGGTGCCGTGGCCGACGCTGGTGACCACCCTGACCTATGGCGTTCAGTGTTTTAGTCGCT
ATCCGGATCACATGAAACGTCACGATTTCTTTAAATCTGCAATGCCGGAAGGCTATGTGCAGGAACGTAC
GATTAGCTTTAAAGATGATGGCAAATATAAAACGCGCGCCGTTGTGAAATTTGAAGGCGATACCCTGGTG
AACCGCATTGAACTGAAAGGCACGGATTTTAAAGAAGATGGCAATATCCTGGGCCATAAACTGGAATACA
ACTTTAATAGCCATAATGTTTATATTACGGCGGATAAACAGAAAAATGGCATCAAAGCGAATTTTACCGT
TCGCCATAACGTTGAAGATGGCAGTGTGCAGCTGGCAGATCATTATCAGCAGAATACCCCGATTGGTGAT
GGTCCGGTGCTGCTGCCGGATAATCATTATCTGAGCACGCAGACCGTTCTGTCTAAAGATCCGAACGAAA
AAGGCACGCGGGACCACATGGTTCTGCACGAATATGTGAATGCGGCAGGTATTACGTGGAGCCATCCGCA
GTTCGAAAAATAAGTCGACCGGCTGCTAACAAAGCCCGAAAGGAAGCTGAGTTGGCTGCTGCCACCGCTG
AGCAATAACTAGCATAACCCCTTGGG
