>Addgene plasmid #69496 | pJL1 | addgene partial sequence | sequence record 125348 | KanR2-F 5'-GAACTGCCTCGGTGAGTTTT-3'
GCTTTTTCAAAAATATGGTATTGATAATCCTGATATGAATAAATTGCAGTTTCATTTGATGCTCGATGAG
TTTTTCTAATCAGAATTGGCTTTCAGCAAAAAACCCCTCAAGACCCGTTTAGAGGCCCCAAGGGGTTATG
CTAGTTATTGCTCAGCGGTGGCAGCAGCCAACTCAGCTTCCTTTCGGGCTTTGTTAGCAGCCGGTCGACT
TATTTTTCGAACTGCGGATGGCTCCACGTAATACCTGCCGCATTCACATATTCGTGCAGAACCATGTGGT
CCCGCGTGCCTTTTTCGTTCGGATCTTTAGACAGAACGGTCTGCGTGCTCAGATAATGATTATCCGGCAG
CAGCACCGGACCATCACCAATCGGGGTATTCTGCTGATAATGATCTGCCAGCTGCACACTGCCATCTTCA
ACGTTATGGCGAACGGTAAAATTCGCTTTGATGCCATTTTTCTGTTTATCCGCCGTAATATAAACATTAT
GGCTATTAAAGTTGTATTCCAGTTTATGGCCCAGGATATTGCCATCTTCTTTAAAATCCGTGCCTTTCAG
TTCAATGCGGTTCACCAGGGTATCGCCTTCAAATTTCACAACGGCGCGCGTTTTATATTTGCCATCATCT
TTAAAGCTAATCGTACGTTCCTGCACATAGCCTTCCGGCATTGCAGATTTAAAGAAATCGTGACGTTTCA
TGTGATCCGGATAGCGACTAAAACACTGAACGCCATAGGTCAGGGTGGTCACCAGCGTCGGCCACGGCAC
CGGCAGTTTGCCGGTGGTGCAGATAAATTTCAGCGTCAGTTTGCCAATCGTGGCATCGCCTTCACCTTCA
CCACGCACGCTGAATTTGTGACCGTTCACATCGCCATCCAGTTCCACCAGAATCGGCACAACGCCGGTAA
ACAGTTCTTCACCTTTGCTCATATGTATATCTCCTTCTTAAAGTTAAACAAAATTATTTCTAGAGGGAAA
CCGTTGTGGTCTCCCTATAGTGAGTCGTATTAATTTCGCGGGATCGCGTTGCTGGCGTTTTTCCATAGGC
TCCGCCCCCC
